Addgene plasmid #82450: rFIXX-bp chain A (IRESneo)
Purpose: Chain A of the habu snake venom FIX/FX binding protein with a C-terminal polyhistidine-tag. Cloned into pIRESneo3 (Ampicillin) via 5' NheI and 3' BamHI; IRES vector conferring neomycin resistance.
Depositing lab: Robert Peters. Depositing organization: Bioverativ.
Backbone
  Vector backbone: pIRES
  Backbone manufacturer: Clontech
  Backbone size w/o insert (bp): 5219
  Total vector size (bp): 5733
  Vector type: Mammalian Expression, Bacterial Expression
  Selectable markers: Neomycin (select with G418)
Growth in bacteria
  Bacterial resistance: Ampicillin, 100 μg/mL
  Growth temperature: 37°C
  Growth strain: DH5alpha
  Copy number: High Copy
Gene/Insert
  Gene/Insert name: rFIXX-bp chain A (alt name: Recombinate Factor IX/X binding protein chain A)
  Species: Trimeresurus flavoviridis
  Insert size (bp): 514
  Promoter: T7 RNA polymerase promoter
  Tag / fusion protein: Polyhistidine (C terminal on insert)
  Cloning method: Restriction Enzyme; 5′ cloning site NheI (not destroyed); 3′ cloning site BamHI (not destroyed)
  Sequencing primers: 5′ Unknown; 3′ Unknown
Terms and licenses: Academic/Nonprofit Terms; Industry Terms: Not Available to Industry
How to cite: rFIXX-bp chain A (IRESneo) was a gift from Robert Peters (Addgene plasmid # 82450 ; http://n2t.net/addgene:82450 ; RRID:Addgene_82450)
