[The description below was written by a language model from this plasmid's Addgene catalogue record and pLannotate feature annotations shown in this document.]
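Description:
rFIXX-bp chain A (IRESneo) is a 5.7 kb mammalian expression plasmid built on Clontech's pIRESneo3 backbone. It carries chain A of the factor IX/factor X binding protein from habu snake (Trimeresurus flavoviridis, also Protobothrops flavoviridis) venom. This anticoagulant protein binds the gamma-carboxyglutamic acid domains of coagulation factors IX and X in a calcium-dependent manner. The roughly 514 bp insert was cloned between NheI and BamHI sites, both retained, and encodes a C-terminal polyhistidine tag for detection or affinity purification. In E. coli the plasmid is maintained at high copy through a ColE1/pUC-type origin and selected with ampicillin via the β-lactamase gene.

The catalogue entry lists the T7 promoter, but the feature table shows that this short phage promoter lies just downstream of a human cytomegalovirus immediate early enhancer and promoter, which would be the element driving transcription in mammalian cells. The T7 site mainly offers in vitro transcription or a priming site. The chain A coding sequence is followed by a chimeric intron, an encephalomyocarditis virus IRES, the Tn5 neomycin phosphotransferase gene and SV40 polyadenylation signals. The snake protein and the resistance marker are therefore translated from a single bicistronic transcript, so G418 selection enriches for cells that also express the insert, which favours recovery of stable expressing lines. Small annotated fragments (HIV-1 LTR, SV40 large T antigen, lacI, bom) appear to be backbone remnants or incidental matches rather than functional parts. The "chain A" designation implies a partner chain, so this plasmid is presumably used with a companion construct to produce the recombinant binding protein, although the record does not describe that partner.
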