Features (pLannotate 1.2.2; 19 found; start..end, strand, type, name):
     28..80      -  misc_feature   bom (fragment): basis of mobility region from pBR322
    235..614     +  enhancer       CMV enhancer: human cytomegalovirus immediate early enhancer
    615..818     +  promoter       CMV promoter: human cytomegalovirus (CMV) immediate early promoter
    814..847     +  LTR            5' LTR (truncated) (fragment): truncated 5' long terminal repeat (LTR) from HIV-1
    863..881     +  promoter       T7 promoter: promoter for bacteriophage T7 RNA polymerase
    940..1395    +  CDS            SL9A_PROFL: Experimental evidence at protein level: Swiss-Prot protein existence level 1. Anticoagulant protein which binds to the gamma- carboxyglutamic acid-domain regions of factors IX (F9) and factor X (F10) in the presence of calcium with a 1 to 1 stoichiometry. From Protobothrops flavoviridis (Habu) (Trimeresurus flavoviridis).
   1509..1738    +  intron         chimeric intron: chimera between introns from adenovirus and immunoglobulin heavy chain genes
   1922..2384    +  misc_feature   IRES: internal ribosome entry site (IRES) of the encephalomyocarditis virus (EMCV)
   2420..3223    +  CDS            NeoR/KanR: aminoglycoside phosphotransferase from Tn5; aph(3')-II (or nptII); confers resistance to neomycin, kanamycin, and G418 (Geneticin®)
   3246..3330    +  CDS            large T antigen (fragment): large T antigen from SV40 (simian virus 40)
   3353..3474    +  polyA_signal   SV40 poly(A) signal: SV40 polyadenylation signal
   3485..3536    +  polyA_signal   SV40 poly(A) signal (fragment): SV40 polyadenylation signal
   3600..3616    -  protein_bind   lac operator: The lac repressor binds to the lac operator to inhibit transcription in E. coli. This inhibition can be relieved by adding lactose or isopropyl-β-D-thiogalactopyranoside (IPTG). lac repressor encoded by lacI
   3624..3654    -  promoter       lac promoter: promoter for the E. coli lac operon
   3669..3690    -  protein_bind   CAP binding site: CAP binding activates transcription in the presence of cAMP. E. coli catabolite activator protein
   3703..3795    -  CDS            lacI (fragment): lac repressor; lacI; The lac repressor binds to the lac operator to inhibit transcription in E. coli. This inhibition can be relieved by adding lactose or isopropyl-β-D-thiogalactopyranoside (IPTG).
   3978..4566    -  rep_origin     ori: high-copy-number ColE1/pMB1/pBR322/pUC origin of replication
   4737..5597    -  CDS            AmpR: β-lactamase; bla; confers resistance to ampicillin, carbenicillin, and related antibiotics
   5598..5702    -  promoter       AmpR promoter: bla
>Addgene plasmid #82450 | rFIXX-bp chain A (IRESneo) | depositor full sequence | sequence record 156201 | Chain A covered from 927 bp-1440 bp (514 bp)
GACGGATCGGGAGATCTCCCGATCCCCTATGGTGCACTCTCAGTACAATCTGCTCTGATGCCGCATAGTT
AAGCCAGTATCTGCTCCCTGCTTGTGTGTTGGAGGTCGCTGAGTAGTGCGCGAGCAAAATTTAAGCTACA
ACAAGGCAAGGCTTGACCGACAATTGCATGAAGAATCTGCTTAGGGTTAGGCGTTTTGCGCTGCTTCGCG
ATGTACGGGCCAGATATACGCGTTGACATTGATTATTGACTAGTTATTAATAGTAATCAATTACGGGGTC
ATTAGTTCATAGCCCATATATGGAGTTCCGCGTTACATAACTTACGGTAAATGGCCCGCCTGGCTGACCG
CCCAACGACCCCCGCCCATTGACGTCAATAATGACGTATGTTCCCATAGTAACGCCAATAGGGACTTTCC
ATTGACGTCAATGGGTGGAGTATTTACGGTAAACTGCCCACTTGGCAGTACATCAAGTGTATCATATGCC
AAGTACGCCCCCTATTGACGTCAATGACGGTAAATGGCCCGCCTGGCATTATGCCCAGTACATGACCTTA
TGGGACTTTCCTACTTGGCAGTACATCTACGTATTAGTCATCGCTATTACCATGGTGATGCGGTTTTGGC
AGTACATCAATGGGCGTGGATAGCGGTTTGACTCACGGGGATTTCCAAGTCTCCACCCCATTGACGTCAA
TGGGAGTTTGTTTTGGCACCAAAATCAACGGGACTTTCCAAAATGTCGTAACAACTCCGCCCCATTGACG
CAAATGGGCGGTAGGCGTGTACGGTGGGAGGTCTATATAAGCAGAGCTCTCTGGCTAACTAGAGAACCCA
CTGCTTACTGGCTTATCGAAATTAATACGACTCACTATAGGGAGACCCAAGCTTGGTACCGAGCTCGGAT
CGATATCTGCGGCCTAGCTAGCCGCCACCATGGGGCGATTCATCTTCATGAGCTTCGGCTTGCTGGTCGT
GGCTGCCTCCCTAAGAGGAACTGGAGCTGATTGTCTCTCTGGTTGGTCCTCCTATGAAGGGCATTGCTAC
AAGGCCTTCGAAAAATACAAGACCTGGGAAGATGCAGAGAGGGTCTGCACGGAGCAGGCGAAGGGCGCGC
ATCTGGTCTCTATCGAAAGCTCCGGAGAAGCAGACTTTGTGGCCCAGCTGGTCACTCAGAACATGAAGAG
ACTCGATTTCTATATCTGGATCGGGCTGAGGGTTCAAGGCAAAGTCAAGCAATGCAACTCGGAGTGGAGC
GATGGCTCCAGCGTCAGTTATGAGAACTGGATTGAAGCAGAATCCAAAACGTGTCTTGGGCTGGAAAAAG
AGACAGATTTTCGTAAGTGGGTCAATATTTACTGTGGACAACAAAATCCTTTCGTCTGCGAGGCAGGAGG
AGGCAGCCACCATCACCACCATCATCACCATTGAGGATCCGCGGCCGCATAGATAACTGATCCAGTGTGC
TGGAATTAATTCGCTGTCTGCGAGGGCCAGCTGTTGGGGTGAGTACTCCCTCTCAAAAGCGGGCATGACT
TCTGCGCTAAGATTGTCAGTTTCCAAAAACGAGGAGGATTTGATATTCACCTGGCCCGCGGTGATGCCTT
TGAGGGTGGCCGCGTCCATCTGGTCAGAAAAGACAATCTTTTTGTTGTCAAGCTTGAGGTGTGGCAGGCT
TGAGATCTGGCCATACACTTGAGTGACAATGACATCCACTTTGCCTTTCTCTCCACAGGTGTCCACTCCC
AGGTCCAACTGCAGGTCGAGCATGCATCTAGGGCGGCCAATTCCGCCCCTCTCCCCCCCCCCCCTCTCCC
TCCCCCCCCCCTAACGTTACTGGCCGAAGCCGCTTGGAATAAGGCCGGTGTGCGTTTGTCTATATGTTAT
TTTCCACCATATTGCCGTCTTTTGGCAATGTGAGGGCCCGGAAACCTGGCCCTGTCTTCTTGACGAGCAT
TCCTAGGGGTCTTTCCCCTCTCGCCAAAGGAATGCAAGGTCTGTTGAATGTCGTGAAGGAAGCAGTTCCT
CTGGAAGCTTCTTGAAGACAAACAACGTCTGTAGCGACCCTTTGCAGGCAGCGGAACCCCCCACCTGGCG
ACAGGTGCCTCTGCGGCCAAAAGCCACGTGTATAAGATACACCTGCAAAGGCGGCACAACCCCAGTGCCA
CGTTGTGAGTTGGATAGTTGTGGAAAGAGTCAAATGGCTCTCCTCAAGCGTATTCAACAAGGGGCTGAAG
GATGCCCAGAAGGTACCCCATTGTATGGGATCTGATCTGGGGCCTCGGTGCACATGCTTTACATGTGTTT
AGTCGAGGTTAAAAAAACGTCTAGGCCCCCCGAACCACGGGGACGTGGTTTTCCTTTGAAAAACACGATG
ATAAGCTTGCCACAACCCGGGATAATTCCTGCAGCCAATATGGGATCGGCCATTGAACAAGATGGATTGC
ACGCAGGTTCTCCGGCCGCTTGGGTGGAGAGGCTATTCGGCTATGACTGGGCACAACAGACAATCGGCTG
CTCTGATGCCGCCGTGTTCCGGCTGTCAGCGCAGGGGCGCCCGGTTCTTTTTGTCAAGACCGACCTGTCC
GGTGCCCTGAATGAACTGCAGGACGAGGCAGCGCGGCTATCGTGGCTGGCCACGACGGGCGTTCCTTGCG
CAGCTGTGCTCGACGTTGTCACTGAAGCGGGAAGGGACTGGCTGCTATTGGGCGAAGTGCCGGGGCAGGA
TCTCCTGTCATCTCACCTTGCTCCTGCCGAGAAAGTATCCATCATGGCTGATGCAATGCGGCGGCTGCAT
ACGCTTGATCCGGCTACCTGCCCATTCGACCACCAAGCGAAACATCGCATCGAGCGAGCACGTACTCGGA
TGGAAGCCGGTCTTGTCGATCAGGATGATCTGGACGAAGAGCATCAGGGGCTCGCGCCAGCCGAACTGTT
CGCCAGGCTCAAGGCGCGCATGCCCGACGGCGATGATCTCGTCGTGACCCATGGCGATGCCTGCTTGCCG
AATATCATGGTGGAAAATGGCCGCTTTTCTGGATTCATCGACTGTGGCCGGCTGGGTGTGGCGGACCGCT
ATCAGGACATAGCGTTGGCTACCCGTGATATTGCTGAAGAGCTTGGCGGCGAATGGGCTGACCGCTTCCT
CGTGCTTTACGGTATCGCCGCTCCCGATTCGCAGCGCATCGCCTTCTATCGCCTTCTTGACGAGTTCTTC
TGAGGGGATCAATTCTCTAGATAACTGATCATAATCAGCCATACCACATTTGTAGAGGTTTTACTTGCTT
TAAAAAACCTCCCACACCTCCCCCTGAACCTGAAACATAAAATGAATGCAATTGTTGTTGTTAACTTGTT
TATTGCAGCTTATAATGGTTACAAATAAAGCAATAGCATCACAAATTTCACAAATAAAGCATTTTTTTCA
CTGCATTCTAGTTGTGGTTTGTCCAAACTCATCAATGTATCTTAACGCGTCGAGTGCATTCTAGTTGTGG
TTTGTCCAAACTCATCAATGTATCTTATCATGTCTGTATACCGTCGACCTCTAGCTAGAGCTTGGCGTAA
TCATGGTCATAGCTGTTTCCTGTGTGAAATTGTTATCCGCTCACAATTCCACACAACATACGAGCCGGAA
GCATAAAGTGTAAAGCCTGGGGTGCCTAATGAGTGAGCTAACTCACATTAATTGCGTTGCGCTCACTGCC
CGCTTTCCAGTCGGGAAACCTGTCGTGCCAGCTGCATTAATGAATCGGCCAACGCGCGGGGAGAGGCGGT
TTGCGTATTGGGCGCTCTTCCGCTTCCTCGCTCACTGACTCGCTGCGCTCGGTCGTTCGGCTGCGGCGAG
CGGTATCAGCTCACTCAAAGGCGGTAATACGGTTATCCACAGAATCAGGGGATAACGCAGGAAAGAACAT
GTGAGCAAAAGGCCAGCAAAAGGCCAGGAACCGTAAAAAGGCCGCGTTGCTGGCGTTTTTCCATAGGCTC
CGCCCCCCTGACGAGCATCACAAAAATCGACGCTCAAGTCAGAGGTGGCGAAACCCGACAGGACTATAAA
GATACCAGGCGTTTCCCCCTGGAAGCTCCCTCGTGCGCTCTCCTGTTCCGACCCTGCCGCTTACCGGATA
CCTGTCCGCCTTTCTCCCTTCGGGAAGCGTGGCGCTTTCTCATAGCTCACGCTGTAGGTATCTCAGTTCG
GTGTAGGTCGTTCGCTCCAAGCTGGGCTGTGTGCACGAACCCCCCGTTCAGCCCGACCGCTGCGCCTTAT
CCGGTAACTATCGTCTTGAGTCCAACCCGGTAAGACACGACTTATCGCCACTGGCAGCAGCCACTGGTAA
CAGGATTAGCAGAGCGAGGTATGTAGGCGGTGCTACAGAGTTCTTGAAGTGGTGGCCTAACTACGGCTAC
ACTAGAAGAACAGTATTTGGTATCTGCGCTCTGCTGAAGCCAGTTACCTTCGGAAAAAGAGTTGGTAGCT
CTTGATCCGGCAAACAAACCACCGCTGGTAGCGGTGGTTTTTTTGTTTGCAAGCAGCAGATTACGCGCAG
AAAAAAAGGATCTCAAGAAGATCCTTTGATCTTTTCTACGGGGTCTGACGCTCAGTGGAACGAAAACTCA
CGTTAAGGGATTTTGGTCATGAGATTATCAAAAAGGATCTTCACCTAGATCCTTTTAAATTAAAAATGAA
GTTTTAAATCAATCTAAAGTATATATGAGTAAACTTGGTCTGACAGTTACCAATGCTTAATCAGTGAGGC
ACCTATCTCAGCGATCTGTCTATTTCGTTCATCCATAGTTGCCTGACTCCCCGTCGTGTAGATAACTACG
ATACGGGAGGGCTTACCATCTGGCCCCAGTGCTGCAATGATACCGCGAGACCCACGCTCACCGGCTCCAG
ATTTATCAGCAATAAACCAGCCAGCCGGAAGGGCCGAGCGCAGAAGTGGTCCTGCAACTTTATCCGCCTC
CATCCAGTCTATTAATTGTTGCCGGGAAGCTAGAGTAAGTAGTTCGCCAGTTAATAGTTTGCGCAACGTT
GTTGCCATTGCTACAGGCATCGTGGTGTCACGCTCGTCGTTTGGTATGGCTTCATTCAGCTCCGGTTCCC
AACGATCAAGGCGAGTTACATGATCCCCCATGTTGTGCAAAAAAGCGGTTAGCTCCTTCGGTCCTCCGAT
CGTTGTCAGAAGTAAGTTGGCCGCAGTGTTATCACTCATGGTTATGGCAGCACTGCATAATTCTCTTACT
GTCATGCCATCCGTAAGATGCTTTTCTGTGACTGGTGAGTACTCAACCAAGTCATTCTGAGAATAGTGTA
TGCGGCGACCGAGTTGCTCTTGCCCGGCGTCAATACGGGATAATACCGCGCCACATAGCAGAACTTTAAA
AGTGCTCATCATTGGAAAACGTTCTTCGGGGCGAAAACTCTCAAGGATCTTACCGCTGTTGAGATCCAGT
TCGATGTAACCCACTCGTGCACCCAACTGATCTTCAGCATCTTTTACTTTCACCAGCGTTTCTGGGTGAG
CAAAAACAGGAAGGCAAAATGCCGCAAAAAAGGGAATAAGGGCGACACGGAAATGTTGAATACTCATACT
CTTCCTTTTTCAATATTATTGAAGCATTTATCAGGGTTATTGTCTCATGAGCGGATACATATTTGAATGT
ATTTAGAAAAATAAACAAATAGGGGTTCCGCGCACATTTCCCCGAAAAGTGCCACCTGACGTC
