>Addgene plasmid #82450 | rFIXX-bp chain A (IRESneo) | addgene partial sequence | sequence record 165518 | CMV-F 5'-CGCAAATGGGCGGTAGGCGTG-3'
ACTAGAGAACCCACTGCTTACTGGCTTATCGAAATTAATACGACTCACTATAGGGAGACCCAAGCTTGGT
ACCGAGCTCGGATCGATATCTGCGGCCTAGCTAGCCGCCACCATGGGGCGATTCATCTTCATGAGCTTCG
GCTTGCTGGTCGTGGCTGCCTCCCTAAGAGGAACTGGAGCTGATTGTCTCTCTGGTTGGTCCTCCTATGA
AGGGCATTGCTACAAGGCCTTCGAAAAATACAAGACCTGGGAAGATGCAGAGAGGGTCTGCACGGAGCAG
GCGAAGGGCGCGCATCTGGTCTCTATCGAAAGCTCCGGAGAAGCAGACTTTGTGGCCCAGCTGGTCACTC
AGAACATGAAGAGACTCGATTTCTATATCTGGATCGGGCTGAGGGTTCAAGGCAAAGTCAAGCAATGCAA
CTCGGAGTGGAGCGATGGCTCCAGCGTCAGTTATGAGAACTGGATTGAAGCAGAATCCAAAACGTGTCTT
GGGCTGGAAAAAGAGACAGATTTTCGTAAGTGGGTCAATATTTACTGTGGACAACAAAATCCTTTCGTCT
GCGAGGCAGGAGGAGGCAGCCACCATCACCACCATCATCACCATTGAGGATCCGCGGCCGCATAGATAAC
TGATCCAGTGTGCTGGAATTAATTCGCTGTCTGCGAGGGCCAGCTGTTGGGGTGAGTACTCCCTCTCAAA
AGCGGGCATGACTTCTGCGCTAAGATTGTCAGTTTCCAAAAACGAGGAGGATTTGATATTCACCTGGCCC
GCGGTGATGCCTTTGAGGGTGGCCGCGTCCATCTGGTCAGAAAAGACAATCTTTTTGTTGTCAAGCTTGA
GGTGTGGCAGGCTTGAGATCTGGCCATACACTTGAGTGACAATGACATCCACTTTGCCTTTCTCTCCACA
GGTGTC
